Addgene plasmid #168788: pAAV-hSyn-eLACCO1.1
Purpose: Neuronal expression of fluorescent sensor for extracellular lactate
Depositing lab: Marie-Eve Paquet. Depositing organization: Centre de Recherche CERVO. Publication: A genetically encoded fluorescent biosensor for extracellular L-lactate. Nasu Y, Murphy-Royal C, Wen Y, Haidey JN, Molina RS, Aggarwal A, Zhang S, Kamijo Y, Paquet ME, Podgorski K, Drobizhev M, Bains JS, Lemieux MJ, Gordon GR, Campbell RE. Nat Commun. 2021 Dec 6;12(1):7058. doi: 10.1038/s41467-021-27332-2. PubMed 34873165.
Backbone
  Vector backbone: pAAV
  Total vector size (bp): 6614
  Vector type: Mammalian Expression, AAV
Growth in bacteria
  Bacterial resistance: Ampicillin, 100 μg/mL
  Growth temperature: 30°C
  Growth strain: NEB Stable
  Copy number: High Copy
Gene/Insert
  Gene/Insert name: eLACCO1.1
  Insert size (bp): 1821
  Promoter: hSyn
  Tag / fusion protein: GPI (C terminal on insert); ER export (N terminal on insert)
  Cloning method: Restriction Enzyme; 5′ cloning site BamH1 (not destroyed); 3′ cloning site Xho1 (not destroyed)
  Sequencing primers: 5′ hSyn; 3′ WPRE
Resource information
  A portion of this plasmid was derived from a plasmid made by: Robert Campbell
Terms and licenses: Academic/Nonprofit Terms; Industry Terms: Not Available to Industry
Depositor comments: Please visit https://www.biorxiv.org/content/10.1101/2021.03.05.434048v1 for bioRxiv preprint.
How to cite: pAAV-hSyn-eLACCO1.1 was a gift from Marie-Eve Paquet (Addgene plasmid # 168788 ; http://n2t.net/addgene:168788 ; RRID:Addgene_168788)
