[The description below was written by a language model from this plasmid's Addgene catalogue record and pLannotate feature annotations shown in this document.]
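Description:
pAAV-hSyn-eLACCO1.1 is an AAV transfer plasmid for mammalian expression, built on a pAAV backbone and designed to deliver a genetically encoded fluorescent sensor for extracellular L-lactate to neurons. It is maintained in bacteria through a high-copy ColE1/pUC-type origin with ampicillin selection (AmpR under its own bla promoter). It also carries an f1 phage origin and small remnants of pBR322 bom and rop sequences. The catalogue lists the plasmid at about 6.6 kb, consistent with the sequenced record. One complete AAV2 inverted terminal repeat is annotated downstream of the expression cassette. The upstream repeat is detected only as two short fragments, which may reflect the difficulty of sequencing or annotating ITRs, or a partial repeat; the record does not resolve this. The ITRs are the signals that allow the intervening cassette to be replicated and packaged into recombinant AAV particles when helper functions are supplied.

The cassette is driven by the human synapsin I (hSyn) promoter, which restricts expression to neurons. The roughly 1.8 kb eLACCO1.1 insert was cloned between retained BamHI and XhoI sites. The feature table recognises a GFP-derived fluorescent protein core within it. The surrounding unannotated coding sequence presumably includes the lactate-sensing portion, though its identity is not given in the record. Short human CD59 fragments lie at both ends of the open reading frame. These match the catalogued N-terminal ER export element and C-terminal GPI anchor, which together route the sensor through the secretory pathway and tether it to the outer cell surface so it faces the extracellular space. A WPRE follows to enhance transcript expression, and an hGH polyadenylation signal terminates the message. The construct is used for neuronal imaging of extracellular lactate.
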