Features (pLannotate 1.2.2; 16 found; start..end, strand, type, name):
      1..448     +  promoter       hSyn promoter: human synapsin I promoter; confers neuron-specific expression (Kügler et al., 2003)
    537..611     +  CDS            CD59 (fragment): CD59_HUMAN - Also known as MIC11, MIN1, MIN2, MIN3, MSK21. Experimental evidence at protein level: Swiss-Prot protein existence level 1. The soluble form from urine retains its specific complement binding activity, but exhibits greatly reduced ability to inhibit MAC assembly on cell membranes. From Homo sapiens (Human).
   1203..1922    +  CDS            cEGFP: cEGFP is a basic (constitutively fluorescent) green fluorescent protein published in 2008, derived from Aequorea victoria.
   2439..2531    +  CDS            CD59 (fragment): CD59_HUMAN - Also known as MIC11, MIN1, MIN2, MIN3, MSK21. Experimental evidence at protein level: Swiss-Prot protein existence level 1. The soluble form from urine retains its specific complement binding activity, but exhibits greatly reduced ability to inhibit MAC assembly on cell membranes. From Homo sapiens (Human).
   2555..3143    +  misc_feature   WPRE: woodchuck hepatitis virus posttranscriptional regulatory element
   3175..3651    +  polyA_signal   hGH poly(A) signal: human growth hormone polyadenylation signal
   3691..3831    +  repeat_region  AAV2 ITR: inverted terminal repeat of adeno-associated virus serotype 2 inverted
   3836..3887    -  misc_feature   bom (fragment): basis of mobility region from pBR322
   3906..4361    +  rep_origin     f1 ori (sequence partly withheld): f1 bacteriophage origin of replication; arrow indicates direction of (+) strand synthesis
   4362..4411    -  misc_feature   bom (fragment): basis of mobility region from pBR322
   4513..4548    -  CDS            rop (fragment): Rop protein, which maintains plasmids at low copy number; rop
   4643..4747    +  promoter       AmpR promoter: bla
   4748..5608    +  CDS            AmpR: β-lactamase; bla; confers resistance to ampicillin, carbenicillin, and related antibiotics
   5779..6367    +  rep_origin     ori: high-copy-number ColE1/pMB1/pBR322/pUC origin of replication
   6440..6467    +  repeat_region  AAV2 ITR (fragment): inverted terminal repeat of adeno-associated virus serotype 2 inverted
   6496..6523    +  repeat_region  AAV2 ITR (fragment): inverted terminal repeat of adeno-associated virus serotype 2 inverted
>Addgene plasmid #168788 | pAAV-hSyn-eLACCO1.1 | addgene full sequence | sequence record 331493 | Addgene NGS Result
AGTGCAAGTGGGTTTTAGGACCAGGATGAGGCGGGGTGGGGGTGCCTACCTGACGACCGACCCCGACCCA
CTGGACAAGCACCCAACCCCCATTCCCCAAATTGCGCATCCCCTATCAGAGAGGGGGAGGGGAAACAGGA
TGCGGCGAGGCGCGTGCGCACTGCCAGCTTCAGCACCGCGGACAGTGCCTTCGCCCCCGCCTGGCGGCGC
GCGCCACCGCCGCCTCAGCACTGAAGGCGCGCTGACGTCACTCGCCGGTCCCCCGCAAACTCCCCTTCCC
GGCCACCTTGGTCGCGTCCGCGCCGCCGCCGGCCCAGCCGGACCGCACCACGCGAGGCGCGAGATAGGGG
GGCACGGGCGCGACCATCTGCGCTGCGGCGCCGGCGACTCAGCGCTGCCTCAGTCTGCGGTGGGCAGCGG
AGGAGTCGTGTCGTGCCTGAGAGCGCAGTCGAGAAGGTACCGGATCGGACGAATAACGCGTGGATCCACC
GGTGAGCTCCCGCGGCGGCCGCTCTAGATTAGTCTGCAGAATCACCATGGGAATCCAAGGAGGGTCTGTC
CTGTTCGGGCTGCTGCTCGTCCTGGCTGTCTTCTGCCATTCAGGTCATAGCAGATCTATGTTCTCTCCCT
TGGCAGTGGCCCAGGCTCGACGCTATAGGTGGAGGATTCAAACCGCGTGGGATGCTGGAACAGTAGGCTA
CAGTCTGTTCCAAAAGTTTACGGAGCGGGTAAAGGAACTGACGGATGGACAGCTTGAGGTCCAGCCTTTT
CCAGCGGGTGCAGTCGTAGGCACGTTTGATATGTTCGACGCGGTCAAGACTGGAGTTTTGGACGGAATGA
ATCCTTTCACGCTGTTTTGGGCAGGGAGGATGCCGGTTACAGCTTTCCTCTCCAGCTACGCCCTCGGGTT
GGACCGACCTGACCAGTGGGAAACATGGTTTTACTCCCTGGGTGGCCTCGACAACGCCCGACGAGCCTTT
GCCGAGCAAGGCCTCTTCTACGTGGGACCAGTTCAGCACGACCTCAATACAATTCATTCAAGGAAGCCGA
TCCGGAGATTTGAGGACTTCAAAGGTGTCAAGCTCCGAGTGCCGGGCGGCATGATTGCGGAAGTTTTTGC
GGCCGCAGGAGCTTCCACCGTCCTCTTGCCTGGGGGGGAGGTCTACCCCGCTCTGGAAAGAGGGGTAATA
GATTGGAGCCACAACGTCTATATCATGGCCGACAAGCAGAGGAACGGCATCAAGGCGAACTTCGAGATCC
GCCACAACATCGAGGACGGCGGCGTGCAGCTCGCCTACCACTACCAGCAGAACACCCCCATCGGCGACGG
CCCCGTGCTGCTGCCCGACAACCACTACCTGAGCACCCAGACCAAACTTTCGAAAGACCCCAACGAGAAG
CGCGATCACATGGTCCTGCTGGAGTTCGTGACCGCCGCCGGGATCACTCTCGGCATGGACGAGCTGTACA
AGGGCGGTACCGGAGGGAGAATGGTGAGCAAGGGCGAGGAGCTGTTCACCGGGGTGGTGCCCATCCTGGT
CGAGCTGGACGGCGACGTAAACGGCCACAAGTTCAGCGTGTCCGGCGAGGGTGAGGGCGATGCCACCTCC
GGCAAGCTGACCCTGAAGTTCATCTGCACCACCGGCAAGCTGCCCGTGCCCTGGCCCACCCTCGTGACCA
CCCTGACCTACGGCGTGCAGTGCTTCAGCCGCTACCCCGACCACATGAAGCAGCACGACTTCTTCAAGTC
GGCCATGCCCGAAGGCTACATCCAGGAGCGCACCATCTTCTTCAAGGACGACGGCAACTACAAGACCCGC
GCCGAGGTGAAGTTCGAGGGCGACACCCTGGTGAACCGCATCGAGCTGAAGGGCATCGACTTCAAGGAGG
ACGGCAACATCCTGGGGCATAAGCTGGAGTACAGCTTTAACGATGGTGGTGCGGCTGATTTTGTTGGGCC
TGCAGTAAACTATAACTTGGGGTTCCATCAGGTGGCAAAGTACATCATAATGGGGCCTCCAGAGACGCCT
GCCATTCATCAACCTGTAGACCTCATGGACTTCACCATAAACCTTAATCGGTGGCGCAGCCTTCCAAAGC
CTCTGCAAGAAAGATTCATCGCGGCGGTTCACGAGTACTCTTGGATTCACTACGCAGGCATTCAGAAGGC
TAATTTGGAGGCGTGGCCGAAATATCGGCAGGCAGGTGTTGAGGTCATCCGGCTGAGCAACGAGGATGTT
AGAAAATTCAGGCGACTCGCTATTCCCATTTGGTTTAAGTGGGCTAAGATGGATAAATACTCACGAGAGG
CATTCGCGTCCCAACTGGAGTATATGAAAGGTATAGGTTACGTTACGGACGAGGAATTGAAGGGCTTGAG
CCTGGGCTCCACCTCCGGCTCCGGCAAGCCCGGCTCCGGCGAGGGCTCCACCAAGGGCGAATTCCTTGAA
AATGGTGGGACATCCTTATCAGAGAAAACAGTTCTTCTGCTGGTGACTCCATTTCTGGCAGCAGCCTGGA
GCCTTCATCCCTAAGGATCATCAAGCTTATCGATAATCAACCTCTGGATTACAAAATTTGTGAAAGATTG
ACTGGTATTCTTAACTATGTTGCTCCTTTTACGCTATGTGGATACGCTGCTTTAATGCCTTTGTATCATG
CTATTGCTTCCCGTATGGCTTTCATTTTCTCCTCCTTGTATAAATCCTGGTTGCTGTCTCTTTATGAGGA
GTTGTGGCCCGTTGTCAGGCAACGTGGCGTGGTGTGCACTGTGTTTGCTGACGCAACCCCCACTGGTTGG
GGCATTGCCACCACCTGTCAGCTCCTTTCCGGGACTTTCGCTTTCCCCCTCCCTATTGCCACGGCGGAAC
TCATCGCCGCCTGCCTTGCCCGCTGCTGGACAGGGGCTCGGCTGTTGGGCACTGACAATTCCGTGGTGTT
GTCGGGGAAATCATCGTCCTTTCCTTGGCTGCTCGCCTATGTTGCCACCTGGATTCTGCGCGGGACGTCC
TTCTGCTACGTCCCTTCGGCCCTCAATCCAGCGGACCTTCCTTCCCGCGGCCTGCTGCCGGCTCTGCGGC
CTCTTCCGCGTCTTCGCCTTCGCCCTCAGACGAGTCGGATCTCCCTTTGGGCCGCCTCCCCGCATCGATA
CCGAGCGCTGCTCGAGAGATCTACGGGTGGCATCCCTGTGACCCCTCCCCAGTGCCTCTCCTGGCCCTGG
AAGTTGCCACTCCAGTGCCCACCAGCCTTGTCCTAATAAAATTAAGTTGCATCATTTTGTCTGACTAGGT
GTCCTTCTATAATATTATGGGGTGGAGGGGGGTGGTATGGAGCAAGGGGCAAGTTGGGAAGACAACCTGT
AGGGCCTGCGGGGTCTATTGGGAACCAAGCTGGAGTGCAGTGGCACAATCTTGGCTCACTGCAATCTCCG
CCTCCTGGGTTCAAGCGATTCTCCTGCCTCAGCCTCCCGAGTTGTTGGGATTCCAGGCATGCATGACCAG
GCTCAGCTAATTTTTGTTTTTTTGGTAGAGACGGGGTTTCACCATATTGGCCAGGCTGGTCTCCAACTCC
TAATCTCAGGTGATCTACCCACCTTGGCCTCCCAAATTGCTGGGATTACAGGCGTGAACCACTGCTCCCT
TCCCTGTCCTTCTGATTTTGTAGGTAACCACGTGCGGACCGAGCGGCCGCAGGAACCCCTAGTGATGGAG
TTGGCCACTCCCTCTCTGCGCGCTCGCTCGCTCACTGAGGCCGGGCGACCAAAGGTCGCCCGACGCCCGG
GCTTTGCCCGGGCGGCCTCAGTGAGCGAGCGAGCGCGCAGCTGCCTGCAGGGGCGCCTGATGCGGTATTT
TCTCCTTACGCATCTGTGCGGTATTTCACACCGCATA
[95 nt withheld, positions 3888-3982]
T
[46 nt withheld, positions 3984-4029]
C
[141 nt withheld, positions 4031-4171]
CCTTTGACGTTGGAGTCCACGTTCTTT
[37 nt withheld, positions 4199-4235]
ACTCTATCTCGGGCTATTCTTTTGATTTATAAGGGATTTTGCCGATTTCGGTCTATTGGTTAAAAAATGA
GCTGATTTAACAAAAATTTAACGCGAATTTTAACAAAATATTAACGTTTACAATTTTATGGTGCACTCTC
AGTACAATCTGCTCTGATGCCGCATAGTTAAGCCAGCCCCGACACCCGCCAACACCCGCTGACGCGCCCT
GACGGGCTTGTCTGCTCCCGGCATCCGCTTACAGACAAGCTGTGACCGTCTCCGGGAGCTGCATGTGTCA
GAGGTTTTCACCGTCATCACCGAAACGCGCGAGACGAAAGGGCCTCGTGATACGCCTATTTTTATAGGTT
AATGTCATGATAATAATGGTTTCTTAGACGTCAGGTGGCACTTTTCGGGGAAATGTGCGCGGAACCCCTA
TTTGTTTATTTTTCTAAATACATTCAAATATGTATCCGCTCATGAGACAATAACCCTGATAAATGCTTCA
ATAATATTGAAAAAGGAAGAGTATGAGTATTCAACATTTCCGTGTCGCCCTTATTCCCTTTTTTGCGGCA
TTTTGCCTTCCTGTTTTTGCTCACCCAGAAACGCTGGTGAAAGTAAAAGATGCTGAAGATCAGTTGGGTG
CACGAGTGGGTTACATCGAACTGGATCTCAACAGCGGTAAGATCCTTGAGAGTTTTCGCCCCGAAGAACG
TTTTCCAATGATGAGCACTTTTAAAGTTCTGCTATGTGGCGCGGTATTATCCCGTATTGACGCCGGGCAA
GAGCAACTCGGTCGCCGCATACACTATTCTCAGAATGACTTGGTTGAGTACTCACCAGTCACAGAAAAGC
ATCTTACGGATGGCATGACAGTAAGAGAATTATGCAGTGCTGCCATAACCATGAGTGATAACACTGCGGC
CAACTTACTTCTGACAACGATCGGAGGACCGAAGGAGCTAACCGCTTTTTTGCACAACATGGGGGATCAT
GTAACTCGCCTTGATCGTTGGGAACCGGAGCTGAATGAAGCCATACCAAACGACGAGCGTGACACCACGA
TGCCTGTAGCAATGGCAACAACGTTGCGCAAACTATTAACTGGCGAACTACTTACTCTAGCTTCCCGGCA
ACAATTAATAGACTGGATGGAGGCGGATAAAGTTGCAGGACCACTTCTGCGCTCGGCCCTTCCGGCTGGC
TGGTTTATTGCTGATAAATCTGGAGCCGGTGAGCGTGGGTCTCGCGGTATCATTGCAGCACTGGGGCCAG
ATGGTAAGCCCTCCCGTATCGTAGTTATCTACACGACGGGGAGTCAGGCAACTATGGATGAACGAAATAG
ACAGATCGCTGAGATAGGTGCCTCACTGATTAAGCATTGGTAACTGTCAGACCAAGTTTACTCATATATA
CTTTAGATTGATTTAAAACTTCATTTTTAATTTAAAAGGATCTAGGTGAAGATCCTTTTTGATAATCTCA
TGACCAAAATCCCTTAACGTGAGTTTTCGTTCCACTGAGCGTCAGACCCCGTAGAAAAGATCAAAGGATC
TTCTTGAGATCCTTTTTTTCTGCGCGTAATCTGCTGCTTGCAAACAAAAAAACCACCGCTACCAGCGGTG
GTTTGTTTGCCGGATCAAGAGCTACCAACTCTTTTTCCGAAGGTAACTGGCTTCAGCAGAGCGCAGATAC
CAAATACTGTTCTTCTAGTGTAGCCGTAGTTAGGCCACCACTTCAAGAACTCTGTAGCACCGCCTACATA
CCTCGCTCTGCTAATCCTGTTACCAGTGGCTGCTGCCAGTGGCGATAAGTCGTGTCTTACCGGGTTGGAC
TCAAGACGATAGTTACCGGATAAGGCGCAGCGGTCGGGCTGAACGGGGGGTTCGTGCACACAGCCCAGCT
TGGAGCGAACGACCTACACCGAACTGAGATACCTACAGCGTGAGCTATGAGAAAGCGCCACGCTTCCCGA
AGGGAGAAAGGCGGACAGGTATCCGGTAAGCGGCAGGGTCGGAACAGGAGAGCGCACGAGGGAGCTTCCA
GGGGGAAACGCCTGGTATCTTTATAGTCCTGTCGGGTTTCGCCACCTCTGACTTGAGCGTCGATTTTTGT
GATGCTCGTCAGGGGGGCGGAGCCTATGGAAAAACGCCAGCAACGCGGCCTTTTTACGGTTCCTGGCCTT
TTGCTGGCCTTTTGCTCACATGTCCTGCAGGCAGCTGCGCGCTCGCTCGCTCACTGAGGCCGCCCGGGCG
TCGGGCGACCTTTGGTCGCCCGGCCTCAGTGAGCGAGCGAGCGCGCAGAGAGGGAGTGGCCAACTCCATC
ACTAGGGGTTCCTGCGGCCGCACGCGTGTGTCTAGACTGCAGAGGGCCCTGCGTATG
